>Addgene plasmid #123930 | MTK0_015 | addgene full sequence | sequence record 250082 | Addgene NGS Result
GCTTTGGGGGGGGGCTGTCCCCGTGAGCTCAATAAAAGAGCCCACTACAGCGGTGGGCTCTATGGGGTAC
CTACGTAGGTACATAACTTACGGTAAATGGCCCGCCTGGCTGACCGCCCAACGACCCCCGCCCATTGACG
TCAATAATGACGTATGTTCCCATAGTAACGCCAATAGGGACTTTCCATTGACGTCAATGGGTGGAGTATT
TACGGTAAACTGCCCACTTGGCAGTACATCAAGTGTATCATATGCCAAGTACGCCCCCTATTGACGTCAA
TGACGGTAAATGGCCCGCCTGGCATTATGCCCAGTACATGACCTTATGGGACTTTCCTACTTGGCAGTAC
ATCTACGTATTAGTCATCGCTATTACCATGGTGATGCGGTTTTGGCAGTACATCAATGGGCGTGGATAGC
GGTTTGACTCACGGGGATTTCCAAGTCTCCACCCCATTGACGTCAATGGGAGTTTGTTTTGGCACCAAAA
TCAACGGGACTTTCCAAAATGTCGTAACAACTCCGCCCCATTGACGCAAATGGGCGGTAGGCGTGTACGG
TGGGAGGTCTATATAAGCAGAGCTCGTTTAGTGAACCGTCAGATAATGAGCGAGCTGATTAAGGAGAACA
TGCACATGAAGCTGTACATGGAGGGCACCGTGGACAACCATCACTTCAAGTGCACATCCGAGGGCGAAGG
CAAGCCCTACGAGGGCACCCAGACCATGAGAATCAAGGTGGTCGAGGGCGGCCCTCTCCCCTTCGCCTTC
GACATCCTGGCTACTAGCTTCCTCTACGGCAGCAAGACCTTCATCAACCACACCCAGGGCATCCCCGACT
TCTTCAAGCAGTCCTTCCCTGAGGGCTTCACATGGGAGAGAGTCACCACATACGAAGACGGGGGCGTGCT
GACCGCTACCCAGGACACCAGCCTCCAGGACGGCTGCCTCATCTACAACGTCAAGATCAGAGGGGTGAAC
TTCACATCCAACGGCCCTGTGATGCAGAAGAAAACACTCGGCTGGGAGGCCTTCACCGAAACGCTGTACC
CCGCTGACGGCGGCCTGGAAGGCAGAAACGACATGGCCCTGAAGCTCGTGGGCGGGAGCCATCTGATCGC
AAACATCAAGACCACATATAGATCCAAGAAACCCGCTAAGAACCTCAAGATGCCTGGCGTCTACTATGTG
GACTACAGACTGGAAAGAATCAAGGAGGCCAACAACGAAACCTACGTCGAGCAGCACGAGGTGGCAGTGG
CCAGATACTGCGACCTCCCTAGCAAACTGGGGCACAAGCTTAATCCCAAGAAGAAGAGGAAGGTGGAGGA
CGCCCGTACGAGTACTGGAAGCGGAGAGGGCAGAGGAAGTCTGCTAACATGCGGTGACGTCGAGGAGAAT
CCTGGACCTGGATCCATGGCCAAGCCTTTGTCTCAAGAAGAATCCACCCTCATTGAAAGAGCAACGGCTA
CAATCAACAGCATCCCCATCTCTGAAGACTACAGCGTCGCCAGCGCAGCTCTCTCTAGCGACGGCCGCAT
CTTCACTGGTGTCAATGTATATCATTTTACTGGGGGACCTTGTGCAGAACTCGTGGTGCTGGGCACTGCT
GCTGCTGCGGCAGCTGGCAACCTGACTTGTATCGTCGCGATCGGAAATGAGAACAGGGGCATCTTGAGCC
CCTGCGGACGGTGCCGACAGGTGCTTCTCGATCTGCATCCTGGGATCAAAGCCATAGTGAAGGACAGTGA
TGGACAGCCGACGGCAGTTGGGATTCGTGAATTGCTGCCCTCTGGTTATGTGTGGGAGGGCTAACTCGAG
CGACGCCTCGACTGTGCCTTCTAGTTGCCAGCCATCTGTTGTTTGCCCCTCCCCCGTGCCTTCCTTGACC
CTGGAAGGTGCCACTCCCACTGTCCTTTCCTAATAAAATGAGGAAATTGCATCGCATTGTCTGAGTAGGT
GTCATTCTATTCTGGGGGGTGGGGTGGGGCAGGACAGCAAGGGGGAGGATTGGGAAGACAATAGCAGGCA
TGCTGGGGATGCGGTGGGCTCTATGAGTATCGATACTAGTTAAAAGTTTTGTTACTTTATAGAAGAAATT
TTGAGTTTTTGTTTTTTTTTAATAAATAAATAAACATAAATAAATTGTTTGTTGAATTTATTATTAGTAT
GTAAGTGTAAATATAATAAAACTTAATATCTATTCAAATTAATAAATAAACCTCGATATACAGACCGATA
AAACACATGCGTCAATTTTACGCATGATTATCTTTAACGTACGTCACAATATGATTATCTTTCTAGGGTT
AATCTAGTATACGCGTATGCGGCCGCTTAATTAATCCAGCTTTTGTTCCCTTTAGTGAGGGTTAATTCCG
AGCGGCCGCGTGTTACAACCAATTAACCAATTCTGATTAGAAAAACTCATCGAGCATCAAATGAAACTGC
AATTTATTCATATCAGGATTATCAATACCATATTTTTGAAAAAGCCGTTTCTGTAATGAAGGAGAAAACT
CACCGAGGCAGTTCCATAGGATGGCAAGATCCTGGTATCGGTCTGCGATTCCGACTCGTCCAACATCAAT
ACAACCTATTAATTTCCCCTCGTCAAAAATAAGGTTATCAAGTGAGAAATCACCATGAGTGACGACTGAA
TCCGGTGAGAATGGCAAAAGCTTATGCATTTCTTTCCAGACTTGTTCAACAGGCCAGCCATTACGCTCGT
CATCAAAATCACTCGCATCAACCAAACCGTTATTCATTCGTGATTGCGCCTGAGCGAGGCGAAATACGCG
ATCGCTGTTAAAAGGACAATTACAAACAGGAATCGAATGCAACCGGCGCAGGAACACTGCCAGCGCATCA
ACAATATTTTCACCTGAATCAGGATATTCTTCTAATACCTGGAATGCTGTTTTCCCGGGGATCGCAGTGG
TGAGTAACCATGCATCATCAGGAGTACGGATAAAATGCTTGATGGTCGGAAGAGGCATAAATTCCGTCAG
CCAGTTTAGTCTGACCATCTCATCTGTAACATCATTGGCAACGCTACCTTTGCCATGTTTCAGAAACAAC
TCTGGCGCATCGGGCTTCCCATACAATCGATAGATTGTCGCACCTGATTGCCCGACATTATCGCGAGCCC
ATTTATACCCATATAAATCAGCATCCATGTTGGAATTTAATCGCGGCCTGGAGCAAGACGTTTCCCGTTG
AATATGGCTCATAACACCCCTTGTATTACTGTTTATGTAAGCAGACAGTTTTATTGTTCATGATGATATA
TTTTTATCTTGTGCAATGTAACATCAGAGATTTTGAGACACAACGTGGCTTTGTTGAATAAATCGAACTT
TTGCTGAGTTGAAGGATCAGTCATGACCAAAATCCCTTAACGTGAGTTTTCGTTCCACTGAGCGTCAGAC
CCCGTAGAAAAGATCAAAGGATCTTCTTGAGATCCTTTTTTTCTGCGCGTAATCTGCTGCTTGCAAACAA
AAAAACCACCGCTACCAGCGGTGGTTTGTTTGCCGGATCAAGAGCTACCAACTCTTTTTCCGAAGGTAAC
TGGCTTCAGCAGAGCGCAGATACCAAATACTGTTCTTCTAGTGTAGCCGTAGTTAGGCCACCACTTCAAG
AACTCTGTAGCACCGCCTACATACCTCGCTCTGCTAATCCTGTTACCAGTGGCTGCTGCCAGTGGCGATA
AGTCGTGTCTTACCGGGTTGGACTCAAGACGATAGTTACCGGATAAGGCGCAGCGGTCGGGCTGAACGGG
GGGTTCGTGCACACAGCCCAGCTTGGAGCGAACGACCTACACCGAACTGAGATACCTACAGCGTGAGCTA
TGAGAAAGCGCCACGCTTCCCGAAGGGAGAAAGGCGGACAGGTATCCGGTAAGCGGCAGGGTCGGAACAG
GAGAGCGCACGAGGGAGCTTCCAGGGGGAAACGCCTGGTATCTTTATAGTCCTGTCGGGTTTCGCCACCT
CTGACTTGAGCGTCGATTTTTGTGATGCTCGTCAGGGGGGCGGAGCCTATGGAAAAACGCCAGCAACGCG
GCCTTTTTACGGTTCCTGGCCTTTTGCTGGCCTTTTGCTCACATGTTCTTTCCTGCGTTATCCCCTGATT
CTGTGGATAACCGTGCGGCCGCCAATTAATACGACTCACTATAGGGCGAATTGGGGCGCGCCATTCTAGA
TTAACCCTAGAAAGATAGTCTGCGTAAAATTGACGCATGCATTCTTGAAATATTGCTCTCTCTTTCTAAA
TAGCGCGAATCCGTCGCTGTGCATTTAGGACATCTCAGTCGCCGCTTGGAGCTCCCGTGAGGCGTGCTTG
TCAATGCGGTAAGTGTCACTGATTTTGAACTATAACGACCGCGTGAGTCAAAATGACGCATGATTATCTT
TTACGTGACTTTTAAGATTTAACTCATACGATAATTATATTGTTATTTCATGTTCTACTTACGTGATAAC
TTATTATATATATATTTTCTTGTTATAGATATCAACTAGAATGCTAGCATGGGCCCAGATCTCCATGGGC
CCTGAATTCGCATCTAGACTGATGAGACGTGGTAGAGCCACAAACAGCCGGTACAAGCAACGATCTCCAG
GACCATCTGAATCATGCGCGGATGACACGAACTCACGACGGCGATCACAGACATTAACCCACAGTACAGA
CACTGCGACAACGTGGCAATTCGTCGCAATACAACGGAAAGTGAAACGTGATTTCATGCGTCATTTTGAA
CATTTTGTAAATCTTATTTAATAATGTGTGCGGCAATTCACATTTAATTTATGAATGTTTTCTTAACATC
GCGGCAACTCAAGAAACGGCAGGTTCGGATCTTAGCTACTAGAGAAAGAGGAGAAATACTAGATGCGTAA
AGGCGAAGAGCTGTTCACTGGTGTCGTCCCTATTCTGGTGGAACTGGATGGTGATGTCAACGGTCATAAG
TTTTCCGTGCGTGGCGAGGGTGAAGGTGACGCAACTAATGGTAAACTGACGCTGAAGTTCATCTGTACTA
CTGGTAAACTGCCGGTTCCTTGGCCGACTCTGGTAACGACGCTGACTTATGGTGTTCAGTGCTTTGCTCG
TTATCCGGACCATATGAAGCAGCATGACTTCTTCAAGTCCGCCATGCCGGAAGGCTATGTGCAGGAACGC
ACGATTTCCTTTAAGGATGACGGCACGTACAAAACGCGTGCGGAAGTGAAATTTGAAGGCGATACCCTGG
TAAACCGCATTGAGCTGAAAGGCATTGACTTTAAAGAGGACGGCAATATCCTGGGCCATAAGCTGGAATA
CAATTTTAACAGCCACAATGTTTACATCACCGCCGATAAACAAAAAAATGGCATTAAAGCGAATTTTAAA
ATTCGCCACAACGTGGAGGATGGCAGCGTGCAGCTGGCTGATCACTACCAGCAAAACACTCCAATCGGTG
ATGGTCCTGTTCTGCTGCCAGACAATCACTATCTGAGCACGCAAAGCGTTCTGTCTAAAGATCCGAACGA
GAAACGCGATCATATGGTTCTGCTGGAGTTCGTAACCGCAGCGGGCATCACGCATGGTATGGATGAACTG
TACAAATGACCAGGCATCAAATAAAACGAAAGGCTCAGTCGAAAGACTGGGCCTTTCGTTTTATCTGTTG
TTTGTCGGTGAACGCTCTCTACTAGAGTCACACTGGCTCACCTTCGGGTGGGCCTTTCTGCGTTTATAGC
TGGAAATCTGCTCGTCAGTGGTGCTCACACTGACGAATCATGTACAGATCATACCGATGACTGCCTGGCG
ACTCACAACTAAGCAAGACAGCCGGAACCAGCGCCGGCGAACACCACTGCATATATGGCATATCACAACA
GTCCACGTCTCAAGCAGTTACAGAGATGTTACGAACCACTAGTGCACTGCAGATCGAATTCGAGTTGGCG
CGCCTGTCATTCTAAATCTCTCTTTCAGCCTAAAGCTTTTTCCCCGTATCCCCCCAGGTGTCTGCAGGCT
CAAAGAGCAGCGAGAAGCGTTCAGAGGAAAGCGATCCCGTGCCACCTTCCCCGTGCCCGGGCTGTCCCCG
CACGCTGCCGGCTCGGGGATGCGGGGGGAGCGCCGGACCGGAGCGGAGCCCCGGGCGGCTCGCTGCTGCC
CCCTAGCGGGGGAGGGACGTAATTACATCCCTGGGGGCTTTGGGAGGGGGCTGTCCCCGTGAGCTCCCAG
GCGCGCCTGTCATTCTAAATCTCTCTTTCAGCCTAAAGCTTTTTCCCCGTATCCCCCCAGGTGTCTGCAG
GCTCAAAGAGCAGCGAGAAGCGTTCAGAGGAAAGCGATCCCGTGCCACCTTCCCCGTGCCCGGGCTGTCC
CCGCACGCTGCCGGCTCGGGGATGCGGGGGGAGCGCCGGACCGGAGCGGAGCCCCGGGCGGCTCGCTGCT
GCCCCCTAGCGGGGGAGGGACGTAATTACATCCCTGGGG
Features (pLannotate 1.2.2; 13 found; start..end, strand, type, name):
     25..45      +  LTR            3' LTR (ΔU3) (fragment): self-inactivating 3' long terminal repeat (LTR) from Moloney murine leukemia virus
     80..380     +  enhancer       CMV enhancer: human cytomegalovirus immediate early enhancer
    381..584     +  promoter       CMV promoter: human cytomegalovirus (CMV) immediate early promoter
    606..1304    +  CDS            TagBFP: TagBFP is a basic (constitutively fluorescent) blue fluorescent protein published in 2008, derived from Entacmaea quadricolor. It is reported to be a very rapidly-maturing monomer with very low acid sensitivity.
   1416..1814    +  CDS            BSD: blasticidin S deaminase; Aspergillus terreus BSD; confers resistance to blasticidin
   1832..2039    +  polyA_signal   bGH poly(A) signal: bovine growth hormone polyadenylation signal
   2359..2377    -  promoter       T3 promoter: promoter for bacteriophage T3 RNA polymerase
   2417..3232    -  CDS            KanR: aminoglycoside phosphotransferase; aph(3')-Ia; confers resistance to kanamycin in bacteria or G418 (Geneticin®) in eukaryotes
   3457..4045    +  rep_origin     ori: high-copy-number ColE1/pMB1/pBR322/pUC origin of replication
   4157..4175    +  promoter       T7 promoter: promoter for bacteriophage T7 RNA polymerase
   4893..5606    +  CDS            superfolder GFP: GFP variant that folds robustly even when fused to poorly folded proteins (Pédelacq et al., 2006)
   5618..5689    +  terminator     rrnB T1 terminator: transcription terminator T1 from the E. coli rrnB gene
   5705..5732    +  terminator     T7Te terminator: phage T7 early transcription terminator
