[The description below was written by a language model from this plasmid's Addgene catalogue record and pLannotate feature annotations shown in this document.]
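Description:
MTK0_015 is a synthetic, self-made destination vector (a "type 0" part) from the Mammalian Toolkit (MTK) modular cloning system, designed for piggyBac transposon-mediated integration of assembled circuits into mammalian cells. It is about 6.5 kb and is propagated in E. coli under kanamycin selection, with a KanR (aph(3')-Ia) gene and a high-copy ColE1/pUC-type origin. T3 and T7 phage promoters flank this bacterial backbone region.

The cloning site is occupied by a GFP dropout cassette: a superfolder GFP coding sequence followed by the rrnB T1 and T7Te bacterial terminators. In this type of design, successful assembly of transcription units replaces the cassette, so correct clones can be recognised as non-fluorescent colonies against a green background of unmodified vector. The bacterial promoter driving sfGFP is not annotated.

Alongside the dropout site sits a constitutive mammalian marker cassette in which the CMV enhancer and promoter drive TagBFP, described in the catalogue entry as nuclear-localised (NLS::tagBFP). This is followed by a blasticidin S deaminase coding sequence and a bGH polyadenylation signal. The arrangement suggests that BFP and blasticidin resistance share one transcript, although the linking element between them is not annotated. Together these allow integrants to be identified by blue nuclear fluorescence and enriched by blasticidin selection.

The catalogue entry also specifies a 2xHS4 insulator, an element generally used to shield integrated cargo from positional effects and neighbouring regulatory elements. Neither the insulator nor the piggyBac terminal repeats were detected by the automated annotation, and the very short "3' LTR" hit is probably a spurious fragment match.
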