Addgene plasmid #123930: MTK0_015
Purpose: Encodes the piggyBac GFP dropout destination vector with the 2xHS4 insulator and constitutive NLS::tagBFP as a type 0 part to be used in the MTK system
Depositing lab: Hana El-Samad. Depositing organization: University of California, San Francisco (UCSF). Publication: A Toolkit for Rapid Modular Construction of Biological Circuits in Mammalian Cells. Fonseca JP, Bonny AR, Kumar GR, Ng AH, Town J, Wu QC, Aslankoohi E, Chen SY, Dods G, Harrigan P, Osimiri LC, Kistler AL, El-Samad H. ACS Synth Biol. 2019 Nov 15;8(11):2593-2606. doi: 10.1021/acssynbio.9b00322. Epub 2019 Nov 5. PubMed 31686495.
Backbone
  Vector backbone: self-made
  Vector type: Mammalian Expression
Growth in bacteria
  Bacterial resistance: Kanamycin, 50 μg/mL
  Growth temperature: 37°C
  Growth strain: DH5alpha
  Copy number: Unknown
Gene/Insert
  Gene/Insert name: PB Destination - Insulator + tagBFP
  Species: Synthetic
  Cloning method: Restriction Enzyme; 5′ cloning site unknown (unknown if destroyed); 3′ cloning site unknown (unknown if destroyed)
Terms and licenses: Academic/Nonprofit Terms; Industry Terms: Not Available to Industry
Depositor comments: Type 0 parts are generally destination vectors in the MTK Please visit https://www.biorxiv.org/content/10.1101/506188v2 for BioRxiv preprint
How to cite: MTK0_015 was a gift from Hana El-Samad (Addgene plasmid # 123930 ; http://n2t.net/addgene:123930 ; RRID:Addgene_123930)
